>Addgene plasmid #183278 | CROP_C9_Puro_CSF3R | addgene full sequence | sequence record 362613 | Addgene NGS Result
AACAATTTCACACAGGAAACAGCTATGACCATGATTACGCCAAGCGCGCAATTAACCCTCACTAAAGGGA
ACAAAAGCTGGAGCTGCAAGCTTAATGTAGTCTTATGCAATACTCTTGTAGTCTTGCAACATGGTAACGA
TGAGTTAGCAACATGCCTTACAAGGAGAGAAAAAGCACCGTGCATGCCGATTGGTGGAAGTAAGGTGGTA
CGATCGTGCCTTATTAGGAAGGCAACAGACGGGTCTGACATGGATTGGACGAACCACTGAATTGCCGCAT
TGCAGAGATATTGTATTTAAGTGCCTAGCTCGATACATAAACGGGTCTCTCTGGTTAGACCAGATCTGAG
CCTGGGAGCTCTCTGGCTAACTAGGGAACCCACTGCTTAAGCCTCAATAAAGCTTGCCTTGAGTGCTTCA
AGTAGTGTGTGCCCGTCTGTTGTGTGACTCTGGTAACTAGAGATCCCTCAGACCCTTTTAGTCAGTGTGG
AAAATCTCTAGCAGTGGCGCCCGAACAGGGACTTGAAAGCGAAAGGGAAACCAGAGGAGCTCTCTCGACG
CAGGACTCGGCTTGCTGAAGCGCGCACGGCAAGAGGCGAGGGGCGGCGACTGGTGAGTACGCCAAAAATT
TTGACTAGCGGAGGCTAGAAGGAGAGAGATGGGTGCGAGAGCGTCAGTATTAAGCGGGGGAGAATTAGAT
CGCGATGGGAAAAAATTCGGTTAAGGCCAGGGGGAAAGAAAAAATATAAATTAAAACATATAGTATGGGC
AAGCAGGGAGCTAGAACGATTCGCAGTTAATCCTGGCCTGTTAGAAACATCAGAAGGCTGTAGACAAATA
CTGGGACAGCTACAACCATCCCTTCAGACAGGATCAGAAGAACTTAGATCATTATATAATACAGTAGCAA
CCCTCTATTGTGTGCATCAAAGGATAGAGATAAAAGACACCAAGGAAGCTTTAGACAAGATAGAGGAAGA
GCAAAACAAAAGTAAGACCACCGCACAGCAAGCGGCCGCTGATCTTCAGACCTGGAGGAGGAGATATGAG
GGACAATTGGAGAAGTGAATTATATAAATATAAAGTAGTAAAAATTGAACCATTAGGAGTAGCACCCACC
AAGGCAAAGAGAAGAGTGGTGCAGAGAGAAAAAAGAGCAGTGGGAATAGGAGCTTTGTTCCTTGGGTTCT
TGGGAGCAGCAGGAAGCACTATGGGCGCAGCGTCAATGACGCTGACGGTACAGGCCAGACAATTATTGTC
TGGTATAGTGCAGCAGCAGAACAATTTGCTGAGGGCTATTGAGGCGCAACAGCATCTGTTGCAACTCACA
GTCTGGGGCATCAAGCAGCTCCAGGCAAGAATCCTGGCTGTGGAAAGATACCTAAAGGATCAACAGCTCC
TGGGGATTTGGGGTTGCTCTGGAAAACTCATTTGCACCACTGCTGTGCCTTGGAATGCTAGTTGGAGTAA
TAAATCTCTGGAACAGATTTGGAATCACACGACCTGGATGGAGTGGGACAGAGAAATTAACAATTACACA
AGCTTAATACACTCCTTAATTGAAGAATCGCAAAACCAGCAAGAAAAGAATGAACAAGAATTATTGGAAT
TAGATAAATGGGCAAGTTTGTGGAATTGGTTTAACATAACAAATTGGCTGTGGTATATAAAATTATTCAT
AATGATAGTAGGAGGCTTGGTAGGTTTAAGAATAGTTTTTGCTGTACTTTCTATAGTGAATAGAGTTAGG
CAGGGATATTCACCATTATCGTTTCAGAATCTTGAGACAAATGGCAGTATTCATCCACAATTTTAAAAGA
AAAGGGGGGATTGGGGGGTACAGTGCAGGGGAAAGAATAGTAGACATAATAGCAACAGACATACAAACTA
AAGAATTACAAAAACAAATTACAAAAATTCAAAATTTTCGGGTTTATTACAGGGACAGCAGAGATCCACT
TTGGCGCCGGCTCGAGGGGGCCCGGGTGCAAAGATGGATAAAGTTTTAAACAGAGAGGAATCTTTGCAGC
TAATGGACCTTCTAGGTCTTGAAAGGAGTGGGAATTGGCTCCGTAGGTCTTGAAAGGAGTGGGAATTGGC
TCCGGTGCCCGTCAGTGGGCAGAGCGCACATCGCCCACAGTCCCCGAGAAGTTGGGGGGAGGGGTCGGCA
ATTGATCCGGTGCCTAGAGAAGGTGGCGCGGGGTAAACTGGGAAAGTGATGTCGTGTACTGGCTCCGCCT
TTTTCCCGAGGGTGGGGGAGAACCGTATATAAGTGCAGTAGTCGCCGTGAACGTTCTTTTTCGCAACGGG
TTTGCCGCCAGAACACAGGACCGGTTCTAGAGCGCTGCCACCATGGACAAGAAGTACAGCATCGGCCTGG
ACATCGGCACCAACTCTGTGGGCTGGGCCGTGATCACCGACGAGTACAAGGTGCCCAGCAAGAAATTCAA
GGTGCTGGGCAACACCGACCGGCACAGCATCAAGAAGAACCTGATCGGAGCCCTGCTGTTCGACAGCGGC
GAAACAGCCGAGGCCACCCGGCTGAAGAGAACCGCCAGAAGAAGATACACCAGACGGAAGAACCGGATCT
GCTATCTGCAAGAGATCTTCAGCAACGAGATGGCCAAGGTGGACGACAGCTTCTTCCACAGACTGGAAGA
GTCCTTCCTGGTGGAAGAGGATAAGAAGCACGAGCGGCACCCCATCTTCGGCAACATCGTGGACGAGGTG
GCCTACCACGAGAAGTACCCCACCATCTACCACCTGAGAAAGAAACTGGTGGACAGCACCGACAAGGCCG
ACCTGCGGCTGATCTATCTGGCCCTGGCCCACATGATCAAGTTCCGGGGCCACTTCCTGATCGAGGGCGA
CCTGAACCCCGACAACAGCGACGTGGACAAGCTGTTCATCCAGCTGGTGCAGACCTACAACCAGCTGTTC
GAGGAAAACCCCATCAACGCCAGCGGCGTGGACGCCAAGGCCATCCTGTCTGCCAGACTGAGCAAGAGCA
GACGGCTGGAAAATCTGATCGCCCAGCTGCCCGGCGAGAAGAAGAATGGCCTGTTCGGAAACCTGATTGC
CCTGAGCCTGGGCCTGACCCCCAACTTCAAGAGCAACTTCGACCTGGCCGAGGATGCCAAACTGCAGCTG
AGCAAGGACACCTACGACGACGACCTGGACAACCTGCTGGCCCAGATCGGCGACCAGTACGCCGACCTGT
TTCTGGCCGCCAAGAACCTGTCCGACGCCATCCTGCTGAGCGACATCCTGAGAGTGAACACCGAGATCAC
CAAGGCCCCCCTGAGCGCCTCTATGATCAAGAGATACGACGAGCACCACCAGGACCTGACCCTGCTGAAA
GCTCTCGTGCGGCAGCAGCTGCCTGAGAAGTACAAAGAGATTTTCTTCGACCAGAGCAAGAACGGCTACG
CCGGCTACATTGACGGCGGAGCCAGCCAGGAAGAGTTCTACAAGTTCATCAAGCCCATCCTGGAAAAGAT
GGACGGCACCGAGGAACTGCTCGTGAAGCTGAACAGAGAGGACCTGCTGCGGAAGCAGCGGACCTTCGAC
AACGGCAGCATCCCCCACCAGATCCACCTGGGAGAGCTGCACGCCATTCTGCGGCGGCAGGAAGATTTTT
ACCCATTCCTGAAGGACAACCGGGAAAAGATCGAGAAGATCCTGACCTTCCGCATCCCCTACTACGTGGG
CCCTCTGGCCAGGGGAAACAGCAGATTCGCCTGGATGACCAGAAAGAGCGAGGAAACCATCACCCCCTGG
AACTTCGAGGAAGTGGTGGACAAGGGCGCTTCCGCCCAGAGCTTCATCGAGCGGATGACCAACTTCGATA
AGAACCTGCCCAACGAGAAGGTGCTGCCCAAGCACAGCCTGCTGTACGAGTACTTCACCGTGTATAACGA
GCTGACCAAAGTGAAATACGTGACCGAGGGAATGAGAAAGCCCGCCTTCCTGAGCGGCGAGCAGAAAAAG
GCCATCGTGGACCTGCTGTTCAAGACCAACCGGAAAGTGACCGTGAAGCAGCTGAAAGAGGACTACTTCA
AGAAAATCGAGTGCTTCGACTCCGTGGAAATCTCCGGCGTGGAAGATCGGTTCAACGCCTCCCTGGGCAC
ATACCACGATCTGCTGAAAATTATCAAGGACAAGGACTTCCTGGACAATGAGGAAAACGAGGACATTCTG
GAAGATATCGTGCTGACCCTGACACTGTTTGAGGACAGAGAGATGATCGAGGAACGGCTGAAAACCTATG
CCCACCTGTTCGACGACAAAGTGATGAAGCAGCTGAAGCGGCGGAGATACACCGGCTGGGGCAGGCTGAG
CCGGAAGCTGATCAACGGCATCCGGGACAAGCAGTCCGGCAAGACAATCCTGGATTTCCTGAAGTCCGAC
GGCTTCGCCAACAGAAACTTCATGCAGCTGATCCACGACGACAGCCTGACCTTTAAAGAGGACATCCAGA
AAGCCCAGGTGTCCGGCCAGGGCGATAGCCTGCACGAGCACATTGCCAATCTGGCCGGCAGCCCCGCCAT
TAAGAAGGGCATCCTGCAGACAGTGAAGGTGGTGGACGAGCTCGTGAAAGTGATGGGCCGGCACAAGCCC
GAGAACATCGTGATCGAAATGGCCAGAGAGAACCAGACCACCCAGAAGGGACAGAAGAACAGCCGCGAGA
GAATGAAGCGGATCGAAGAGGGCATCAAAGAGCTGGGCAGCCAGATCCTGAAAGAACACCCCGTGGAAAA
CACCCAGCTGCAGAACGAGAAGCTGTACCTGTACTACCTGCAGAATGGGCGGGATATGTACGTGGACCAG
GAACTGGACATCAACCGGCTGTCCGACTACGATGTGGACCATATCGTGCCTCAGAGCTTTCTGAAGGACG
ACTCCATCGACAACAAGGTGCTGACCAGAAGCGACAAGAACCGGGGCAAGAGCGACAACGTGCCCTCCGA
AGAGGTCGTGAAGAAGATGAAGAACTACTGGCGGCAGCTGCTGAACGCCAAGCTGATTACCCAGAGAAAG
TTCGACAATCTGACCAAGGCCGAGAGAGGCGGCCTGAGCGAACTGGATAAGGCCGGCTTCATCAAGAGAC
AGCTGGTGGAAACCCGGCAGATCACAAAGCACGTGGCACAGATCCTGGACTCCCGGATGAACACTAAGTA
CGACGAGAATGACAAGCTGATCCGGGAAGTGAAAGTGATCACCCTGAAGTCCAAGCTGGTGTCCGATTTC
CGGAAGGATTTCCAGTTTTACAAAGTGCGCGAGATCAACAACTACCACCACGCCCACGACGCCTACCTGA
ACGCCGTCGTGGGAACCGCCCTGATCAAAAAGTACCCTAAGCTGGAAAGCGAGTTCGTGTACGGCGACTA
CAAGGTGTACGACGTGCGGAAGATGATCGCCAAGAGCGAGCAGGAAATCGGCAAGGCTACCGCCAAGTAC
TTCTTCTACAGCAACATCATGAACTTTTTCAAGACCGAGATTACCCTGGCCAACGGCGAGATCCGGAAGC
GGCCTCTGATCGAGACAAACGGCGAAACCGGGGAGATCGTGTGGGATAAGGGCCGGGATTTTGCCACCGT
GCGGAAAGTGCTGAGCATGCCCCAAGTGAATATCGTGAAAAAGACCGAGGTGCAGACAGGCGGCTTCAGC
AAAGAGTCTATCCTGCCCAAGAGGAACAGCGATAAGCTGATCGCCAGAAAGAAGGACTGGGACCCTAAGA
AGTACGGCGGCTTCGACAGCCCCACCGTGGCCTATTCTGTGCTGGTGGTGGCCAAAGTGGAAAAGGGCAA
GTCCAAGAAACTGAAGAGTGTGAAAGAGCTGCTGGGGATCACCATCATGGAAAGAAGCAGCTTCGAGAAG
AATCCCATCGACTTTCTGGAAGCCAAGGGCTACAAAGAAGTGAAAAAGGACCTGATCATCAAGCTGCCTA
AGTACTCCCTGTTCGAGCTGGAAAACGGCCGGAAGAGAATGCTGGCCTCTGCCGGCGAACTGCAGAAGGG
AAACGAACTGGCCCTGCCCTCCAAATATGTGAACTTCCTGTACCTGGCCAGCCACTATGAGAAGCTGAAG
GGCTCCCCCGAGGATAATGAGCAGAAACAGCTGTTTGTGGAACAGCACAAGCACTACCTGGACGAGATCA
TCGAGCAGATCAGCGAGTTCTCCAAGAGAGTGATCCTGGCCGACGCTAATCTGGACAAAGTGCTGTCCGC
CTACAACAAGCACCGGGATAAGCCCATCAGAGAGCAGGCCGAGAATATCATCCACCTGTTTACCCTGACC
AATCTGGGAGCCCCTGCCGCCTTCAAGTACTTTGACACCACCATCGACCGGAAGAGGTACACCAGCACCA
AAGAGGTGCTGGACGCCACCCTGATCCACCAGAGCATCACCGGCCTGTACGAGACACGGATCGACCTGTC
TCAGCTGGGAGGCGACAAGCGACCTGCCGCCACAAAGAAGGCTGGACAGGCTAAGAAGAAGAAAGATTAC
AAAGACGATGACGATAAGGGATCCGGCGCAACAAACTTCTCTCTGCTGAAACAAGCCGGAGATGTCGAAG
AGAATCCTGGACCGATGACCGAGTACAAGCCCACGGTGCGCCTCGCCACCCGCGACGACGTCCCCAGGGC
CGTACGCACCCTCGCCGCCGCGTTCGCCGACTACCCCGCCACGCGCCACACCGTCGATCCGGACCGCCAC
ATCGAGCGGGTCACCGAGCTGCAAGAACTCTTCCTCACGCGCGTCGGGCTCGACATCGGCAAGGTGTGGG
TCGCGGACGACGGCGCCGCCGTGGCGGTCTGGACCACGCCGGAGAGCGTCGAAGCGGGGGCGGTGTTCGC
CGAGATCGGCCCGCGCATGGCCGAGTTGAGCGGTTCCCGGCTGGCCGCGCAGCAACAGATGGAAGGCCTC
CTGGCGCCGCACCGGCCCAAGGAGCCCGCGTGGTTCCTGGCCACCGTCGGAGTCTCGCCCGACCACCAGG
GCAAGGGTCTGGGCAGCGCCGTCGTGCTCCCCGGAGTGGAGGCGGCCGAGCGCGCCGGGGTGCCCGCCTT
CCTGGAGACCTCCGCGCCCCGCAACCTCCCCTTCTACGAGCGGCTCGGCTTCACCGTCACCGCCGACGTC
GAGGTGCCCGAAGGACCGCGCACCTGGTGCATGACCCGCAAGCCCGGTGCCTGAACGCGTTAAGTCGACA
ATCAACCTCTGGATTACAAAATTTGTGAAAGATTGACTGGTATTCTTAACTATGTTGCTCCTTTTACGCT
ATGTGGATACGCTGCTTTAATGCCTTTGTATCATGCTATTGCTTCCCGTATGGCTTTCATTTTCTCCTCC
TTGTATAAATCCTGGTTGCTGTCTCTTTATGAGGAGTTGTGGCCCGTTGTCAGGCAACGTGGCGTGGTGT
GCACTGTGTTTGCTGACGCAACCCCCACTGGTTGGGGCATTGCCACCACCTGTCAGCTCCTTTCCGGGAC
TTTCGCTTTCCCCCTCCCTATTGCCACGGCGGAACTCATCGCCGCCTGCCTTGCCCGCTGCTGGACAGGG
GCTCGGCTGTTGGGCACTGACAATTCCGTGGTGTTGTCGGGGAAATCATCGTCCTTTCCTTGGCTGCTCG
CCTGTGTTGCCACCTGGATTCTGCGCGGGACGTCCTTCTGCTACGTCCCTTCGGCCCTCAATCCAGCGGA
CCTTCCTTCCCGCGGCCTGCTGCCGGCTCTGCGGCCTCTTCCGCGTCTTCGCCTTCGCCCTCAGACGAGT
CGGATCTCCCTTTGGGCCGCCTCCCCGCGTCGACTTTAAGACCAATGACTTACAAGGCAGCTGTAGATCT
TAGCCACTTTTTAAAAGAAAAGGGGGGACTGGAAGGGCTAATTCACTCCCAACGAAGACAAGATTTCACC
ATTATCGTTTCAGACCCACCTCCCAACCCCGAGGGGACCCAGAGAGGGCCTATTTCCCATGATTCCTTCA
TATTTGCATATACGATACAAGGCTGTTAGAGAGATAATTAGAATTAATTTGACTGTAAACACAAAGATAT
TAGTACAAAATACGTGACGTAGAAAGTAATAATTTCTTGGGTAGTTTGCAGTTTTAAAATTATGTTTTAA
AATGGACTATCATATGCTTACCGTAACTTGAAAGTATTTCGATTTCTTGGCTTTATATATCTTGTGGAAA
GGACGAAACACCGGTGCCCCTGGAGGAAGACAGGTTTTAGAGCTAGAAATAGCAAGTTAAAATAAGGCTA
GTCCGTTATCAACTTGAAAAAGTGGCACCGAGTCGGTGCTTTTTTAAGCTTGGCGTAACTAGATCTTGAG
ACACTGCTTTTTGCTTGTACTGGGTCTCTCTGGTTAGACCAGATCTGAGCCTGGGAGCTCTCTGGCTAAC
TAGGGAACCCACTGCTTAAGCCTCAATAAAGCTTGCCTTGAGTGCTTCAAGTAGTGTGTGCCCGTCTGTT
GTGTGACTCTGGTAACTAGAGATCCCTCAGACCCTTTTAGTCAGTGTGGAAAATCTCTAGCAGTACGTAT
AGTAGTTCATGTCATCTTATTATTCAGTATTTATAACTTGCAAAGAAATGAATATCAGAGAGTGAGAGGA
ACTTGTTTATTGCAGCTTATAATGGTTACAAATAAAGCAATAGCATCACAAATTTCACAAATAAAGCATT
TTTTTCACTGCATTCTAGTTGTGGTTTGTCCAAACTCATCAATGTATCTTATCATGTCTGGCTCTAGCTA
TCCCGCCCCTAACTCCGCCCATCCCGCCCCTAACTCCGCCCAGTTCCGCCCATTCTCCGCCCCATGGCTG
ACTAATTTTTTTTATTTATGCAGAGGCCGAGGCCGCCTCGGCCTCTGAGCTATTCCAGAAGTAGTGAGGA
GGCTTTTTTGGAGGCCTAGGGACGTACCCAATTCGCCCTATAGTGAGTCGTATTACGCGCGCTCACTGGC
CGTCGTTTTACAACGTCGTGACTGGGAAAACCCTGGCGTTACCCAACTTAATCGCCTTGCAGCACATCCC
CCTTTCGCCAGCTGGCGTAATAGCGAAGAGGCCCGCACCGATCGCCCTTCCCAACAGTTGCGCAGCCTGA
ATGGCGAATGGG
[124 nt withheld, positions 9113-9236]
C
[91 nt withheld, positions 9238-9328]
A
[49 nt withheld, positions 9330-9378]
CCTTTGACGTTGGAGTCCACGTTCTTT
[37 nt withheld, positions 9406-9442]
ACCCTATCTCGGTCTATTCTTTTGATTTATAAGGGATTTTGCCGATTTCGGCCTATTGGTTAAAAAATGA
GCTGATTTAACAAAAATTTAACGCGAATTTTAACAAAATATTAACGCTTACAATTTAGGTGGCACTTTTC
GGGGAAATGTGCGCGGAACCCCTATTTGTTTATTTTTCTAAATACATTCAAATATGTATCCGCTCATGAG
ACAATAACCCTGATAAATGCTTCAATAATATTGAAAAAGGAAGAGTATGAGTATTCAACATTTCCGTGTC
GCCCTTATTCCCTTTTTTGCGGCATTTTGCCTTCCTGTTTTTGCTCACCCAGAAACGCTGGTGAAAGTAA
AAGATGCTGAAGATCAGTTGGGTGCACGAGTGGGTTACATCGAACTGGATCTCAACAGCGGTAAGATCCT
TGAGAGTTTTCGCCCCGAAGAACGTTTTCCAATGATGAGCACTTTTAAAGTTCTGCTATGTGGCGCGGTA
TTATCCCGTATTGACGCCGGGCAAGAGCAACTCGGTCGCCGCATACACTATTCTCAGAATGACTTGGTTG
AGTACTCACCAGTCACAGAAAAGCATCTTACGGATGGCATGACAGTAAGAGAATTATGCAGTGCTGCCAT
AACCATGAGTGATAACACTGCGGCCAACTTACTTCTGACAACGATCGGAGGACCGAAGGAGCTAACCGCT
TTTTTGCACAACATGGGGGATCATGTAACTCGCCTTGATCGTTGGGAACCGGAGCTGAATGAAGCCATAC
CAAACGACGAGCGTGACACCACGATGCCTGTAGCAATGGCAACAACGTTGCGCAAACTATTAACTGGCGA
ACTACTTACTCTAGCTTCCCGGCAACAATTAATAGACTGGATGGAGGCGGATAAAGTTGCAGGACCACTT
CTGCGCTCGGCCCTTCCGGCTGGCTGGTTTATTGCTGATAAATCTGGAGCCGGTGAGCGTGGGTCTCGCG
GTATCATTGCAGCACTGGGGCCAGATGGTAAGCCCTCCCGTATCGTAGTTATCTACACGACGGGGAGTCA
GGCAACTATGGATGAACGAAATAGACAGATCGCTGAGATAGGTGCCTCACTGATTAAGCATTGGTAACTG
TCAGACCAAGTTTACTCATATATACTTTAGATTGATTTAAAACTTCATTTTTAATTTAAAAGGATCTAGG
TGAAGATCCTTTTTGATAATCTCATGACCAAAATCCCTTAACGTGAGTTTTCGTTCCACTGAGCGTCAGA
CCCCGTAGAAAAGATCAAAGGATCTTCTTGAGATCCTTTTTTTCTGCGCGTAATCTGCTGCTTGCAAACA
AAAAAACCACCGCTACCAGCGGTGGTTTGTTTGCCGGATCAAGAGCTACCAACTCTTTTTCCGAAGGTAA
CTGGCTTCAGCAGAGCGCAGATACCAAATACTGTTCTTCTAGTGTAGCCGTAGTTAGGCCACCACTTCAA
GAACTCTGTAGCACCGCCTACATACCTCGCTCTGCTAATCCTGTTACCAGTGGCTGCTGCCAGTGGCGAT
AAGTCGTGTCTTACCGGGTTGGACTCAAGACGATAGTTACCGGATAAGGCGCAGCGGTCGGGCTGAACGG
GGGGTTCGTGCACACAGCCCAGCTTGGAGCGAACGACCTACACCGAACTGAGATACCTACAGCGTGAGCT
ATGAGAAAGCGCCACGCTTCCCGAAGGGAGAAAGGCGGACAGGTATCCGGTAAGCGGCAGGGTCGGAACA
GGAGAGCGCACGAGGGAGCTTCCAGGGGGAAACGCCTGGTATCTTTATAGTCCTGTCGGGTTTCGCCACC
TCTGACTTGAGCGTCGATTTTTGTGATGCTCGTCAGGGGGGCGGAGCCTATGGAAAAACGCCAGCAACGC
GGCCTTTTTACGGTTCCTGGCCTTTTGCTGGCCTTTTGCTCACATGTTCTTTCCTGCGTTATCCCCTGAT
TCTGTGGATAACCGTATTACCGCCTTTGAGTGAGCTGATACCGCTCGCCGCAGCCGAACGACCGAGCGCA
GCGAGTCAGTGAGCGAGGAAGCGGAAGAGCGCCCAATACGCAAACCGCCTCTCCCCGCGCGTTGGCCGAT
TCATTAATGCAGCTGGCACGACAGGTTTCCCGACTGGAAAGCGGGCAGTGAGCGCAACGCAATTAATGTG
AGTTAGCTCACTCATTAGGCACCCCAGGCTTTACACTTTATGCTTCCGGCTCGTATGTTGTGTGGAATTG
TGAGCGGAT
Features (pLannotate 1.2.2; 30 found; start..end, strand, type, name):
     50..68      +  promoter       T3 promoter: promoter for bacteriophage T3 RNA polymerase
     96..322     +  promoter       RSV promoter: Rous sarcoma virus enhancer/promoter
    323..503     +  LTR            5' LTR (truncated): truncated 5' long terminal repeat (LTR) from HIV-1
    550..675     +  misc_feature   HIV-1 Ψ: packaging signal of human immunodeficiency virus type 1
    659..1022    +  CDS            HIV-1 gag (fragment): gag protein from human immunodeficiency virus 1; gag
   1168..1401    +  misc_feature   RRE: The Rev response element (RRE) of HIV-1 allows for Rev-dependent mRNA export from the nucleus to the cytoplasm.
   1811..1928    +  misc_feature   cPPT/CTS: central polypurine tract and central termination sequence of HIV-1
   1994..2060    +  CDS            small t antigen (fragment): SV40 (simian virus 40) small t antigen
   2074..2091    +  CDS            small t antigen (fragment): SV40 (simian virus 40) small t antigen
   2117..2328    +  promoter       EF-1α core promoter: core promoter for human elongation factor EF-1α
   2353..6456    +  CDS            Cas9: Cas9 (Csn1) endonuclease from the Streptococcus pyogenes Type II CRISPR/Cas system generates RNA-guided double strand breaks in DNA
   6595..7194    +  CDS            PuroR (fragment): puromycin N-acetyltransferase; pac from Streptomyces; confers resistance to puromycin
   7210..7798    +  misc_feature   WPRE: woodchuck hepatitis virus posttranscriptional regulatory element
   7794..7904    +  CDS            nef (fragment): NEF_HV1LA - Experimental evidence at protein level: Swiss-Prot protein existence level 1. Extracellular Nef protein targets CD4(+) T-lymphocytes for apoptosis by interacting with CXCR4 surface receptors. From Human immunodeficiency virus type 1 group M subtype B (isolate Lai) (HIV-1).
   7924..7950    +  CDS            Rev (fragment): human immunodeficiency virus 1 (HIV-1) Rev protein; rev; enhances nuclear export of unspliced and incompletely spliced viral mRNAs
   7954..8194    +  promoter       U6 promoter: RNA polymerase III promoter for human U6 snRNA
   8224..8299    +  misc_RNA       gRNA scaffold: guide RNA scaffold for the Streptococcus pyogenes CRISPR/Cas9 system
   8352..8532    +  LTR            5' LTR (truncated): truncated 5' long terminal repeat (LTR) from HIV-1
   8610..8731    +  polyA_signal   SV40 poly(A) signal: SV40 polyadenylation signal
   8771..8906    +  rep_origin     SV40 ori: SV40 origin of replication
   8927..8945    -  promoter       T7 promoter: promoter for bacteriophage T7 RNA polymerase
   8953..9108    +  CDS            lacZα (fragment): LacZα fragment of β-galactosidase; lacZ fragment
   9113..9541    +  rep_origin     f1 ori (sequence partly withheld): f1 bacteriophage origin of replication; arrow indicates direction of (+) strand synthesis
   9594..9698    +  promoter       AmpR promoter: bla
   9699..10559   +  CDS            AmpR: β-lactamase; bla; confers resistance to ampicillin, carbenicillin, and related antibiotics
  10730..11318   +  rep_origin     ori: high-copy-number ColE1/pMB1/pBR322/pUC origin of replication
  11501..11593   +  CDS            lacI (fragment): lac repressor; lacI; The lac repressor binds to the lac operator to inhibit transcription in E. coli. This inhibition can be relieved by adding lactose or isopropyl-β-D-thiogalactopyranoside (IPTG).
  11606..11627   +  protein_bind   CAP binding site: CAP binding activates transcription in the presence of cAMP. E. coli catabolite activator protein
  11642..11672   +  promoter       lac promoter: promoter for the E. coli lac operon
  11676..7       +  protein_bind   lac operator (fragment) (across the origin): The lac repressor binds to the lac operator to inhibit transcription in E. coli. This inhibition can be relieved by adding lactose or isopropyl-β-D-thiogalactopyranoside (IPTG). lac repressor encoded by lacI
