[The description below was written by a language model from this plasmid's Addgene catalogue record and pLannotate feature annotations shown in this document.]
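Description:
CROP_C9_Puro_CSF3R is an all-in-one lentiviral CRISPR knockout vector built on the CROPseq backbone, carrying both Streptococcus pyogenes Cas9 and a single guide RNA directed against the CSF3R gene. It is propagated in E. coli as a high-copy plasmid through a ColE1/pUC-type origin with ampicillin selection (AmpR), and it also retains an f1 origin, an SV40 origin and remnants of a lac/lacZα cloning region from the parental plasmid. The guide was introduced by Gibson cloning and is listed as synthetic.

The viral genome is of the third-generation type. An RSV promoter drives transcription from a truncated HIV-1 5' LTR, followed by the Ψ packaging signal with a gag fragment, the RRE for Rev-dependent nuclear export, and the cPPT/CTS. Internally, an EF-1α core promoter drives Cas9, followed downstream by a puromycin N-acetyltransferase coding sequence for selecting transduced mammalian cells. The feature table does not annotate the element linking Cas9 to PuroR. A WPRE follows to enhance transcript expression.

As is characteristic of the CROPseq design, the human U6 promoter, guide and gRNA scaffold lie after the WPRE, immediately upstream of the annotated truncated 3' LTR. In this design the cassette sits within the 3' LTR region, so it is copied to the 5' end during reverse transcription. The guide sequence is then also carried on the polyadenylated Pol II transcript, which allows guide identity to be read out in RNA-based assays. An SV40 poly(A) signal follows the LTR.

The construct is intended for single-vector knockout of CSF3R and comes from work on screening cancer vulnerabilities in engineered ex vivo tissue cultures.
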