Addgene plasmid #183278: CROP_C9_Puro_CSF3R
Purpose: All-in-One CRISPRko system with a guide RNA that targets CSF3R gene
Depositing lab: Prashant Mali. Depositing organization: University of California, San Diego (UCSD). Publication: Integrated genome and tissue engineering enables screening of cancer vulnerabilities in physiologically relevant perfusable ex vivo cultures. Hu M, Lei XY, Larson JD, McAlonis M, Ford K, McDonald D, Mach K, Rusert JM, Wechsler-Reya RJ, Mali P. Biomaterials. 2022 Jan;280:121276. doi: 10.1016/j.biomaterials.2021.121276. Epub 2021 Dec 2. PubMed 34890975.
Backbone
  Vector backbone: CROPseq
  Vector type: Lentiviral
Growth in bacteria
  Bacterial resistance: Ampicillin, 100 μg/mL
  Growth temperature: 37°C
  Growth strain: NEB Stable
  Copy number: High Copy
Gene/Insert
  Gene/Insert name: CSF3R
  gRNA/shRNA sequence: GTGCCCCTGGAGGAAGACAG
  Species: Synthetic
  Cloning method: Gibson Cloning
Terms and licenses: Academic/Nonprofit Terms; Industry Terms: Not Available to Industry
How to cite: CROP_C9_Puro_CSF3R was a gift from Prashant Mali (Addgene plasmid # 183278 ; http://n2t.net/addgene:183278 ; RRID:Addgene_183278)
